>Addgene plasmid #86777 | pMRXIP SECFP-Stx17TM | addgene full sequence | sequence record 179953 | Addgene NGS Result
GGGAGGTAAGCTGGCCAGCAACTTATCTGTGTCTGTCCGATTGTCTAGTGTCTATGACTGATTTTATGCG
CCTGCGTCGGTACTAGTTAGCTAACTAGCTCTGTATCTGGCGGACCCGTGGTGGAACTGACGAGTTCGGA
ACACCCGGCCGCAACCCTGGGAGACGTCCCAGGGACTTCGGGGGCCGTTTTTGTGGCCCGACCTGAGTCC
AAAAATCCCGATCGTTTTGGACTCTTTGGTGCACCCCCCTTAGAGGAGGGATATGTGGTTCTGGTAGGAG
ACGAGAACCTAAAACAGTTCCCGCCTCCGTCTGAATTTTTGCTTTCGGTTTGGGACCGAAGCCGCGCCGC
GCGTCTTGTCTGCTGCAGCATCGTTCTGTGTTGTCTCTGTCTGACTGTGTTTCTGTATTTGTCTGAAAAT
ATGGGCCCGGGCCAGACTGTTACCACTCCCTTAAGTTTGACCTTAGGTCACTGGAAAGATGTCGAGCGGA
TCGCTCACAACCAGTCGGTAGATGTCAAGAAGAGACGTTGGGTTACCTTCTGCTCTGCAGAATGGCCAAC
CTTTAACGTCGGATGGCCGCGAGACGGCACCTTTAACCGAGACCTCATCACCCAGGTTAAGATCAAGGTC
TTTTCACCTGGCCCGCATGGACACCCAGACCAGGTCCCCTACATCGTGACCTGGGAAGCCTTGGCTTTTG
ACCCCCCTCCCTGGGTCAAGCCCTTTGTACACCCTAAGCCTCCGCCTCCTCTTCCTCCATCCGCCCCGTC
TCTCCCCCTTGAACCTCCTCGTTCGACCCCGCCTCGATCCTCCCTTTATCCAGCCCTCACTCCTTCTCTA
GGCGCCCCCATATGGCCATATGAGATCTTATATGGGGCACCCCCGCCCCTTGTAAACTTCCCTGACCCTG
ACATGACAAGAGTTACTAACAGCCCCTCTCTCCAAGCTCACTTACAGGCTCTCTACTTAGTCCAGCACGA
AGTCTGGAGACCTCTGGCGGCAGCCTACCAAGAACAACTGGACCGACCGGTGGTACCTCACCCTTACCGA
GTCGGCGACACAGTGTGGGTCCGCCGACACCAGACTAAGAACCTAGAACCTCGCTGGAAAGGACCTTACA
CAGTCCTGCTGACCACCCCCACCGCCCTCAAAGTAGACGGCATCGCAGCTTGGATACACGCCGCCCACGT
GAAGGCTGCCGACCCCGGGGGTGGACCATCCTCTAGACTGCCGGATCTAGCTAGTTAATTAAGGATCTGC
CATGGTGAGCAAGGGCGAGGAGCTGTTCACCGGGGTGGTGCCCATCCTGGTCGAGCTGGACGGCGACGTA
AACGGCCACAGGTTCAGCGTGTCCGGCGAGGGCGAGGGCGATGCCACCTACGGCAAGCTGACCCTGAAGT
TCATCTGCACCACCGGCAAGCTGCCCGTGCCCTGGCCCACCCTCGTGACCACCCTGACCTGGGGCGTGCA
GTGCTTCAGCCGCTACCCCGACCACATGAAGCAGCACGACTTCTTCAAGTCCGCCATGCCCGAAGGCTAC
GTCCAGGAGCGTACCATCTTCTTCAAGGACGACGGCAACTACAAGACCCGCGCCGAGGTGAAGTTCGAGG
GCGACACCCTGGTGAACCGCATCGAGCTGAAGGGCATCGACTTCAAGGAGGACGGCAACATCCTGGGGCA
CAAGCTGGAGTACAACTACATCAGCCACAACGTCTATATCACCGCCGACAAGCAGAAGAACGGCATCAAG
GCCCACTTCAAGATCCGCCACAACATCGAGGACGGCGGCGTGCAGCTCGCCGACCACTACCAGCAGAACA
CCCCCATCGGCGACGGCCCCGTGCTGCTGCCCGACAACCACTACCTGAGCACCCAGTCCGCCCTGAGCAA
AGACCCCAACGAGAAGCGCGATCACATGGTCCTGCTGGAGTTCGTGACCGCCGCCGGGATCTTGACTCTC
GGCATGGACGAGCTGTACAAGGGTGGCGGTGGCTCGGGCGGTGGTGGGTCGGGTGGCGGCGGATCTATCG
ATGAATTGAATTCGCTGGCAGCTCTGCCTGTGGCAGGTGCACTCATCGGGGGAATGGTAGGGGGTCCTAT
TGGCCTCCTTGCAGGCTTCAAAGTGGCAGGAATTGCAGCTGCACTTGGTGGTGGGGTGTTGGGCTTCACA
GGTGGAAAATTGATACAAAGAAAGAAACAGAAAATGATGGAGAAGCTCACTTCCAGCTGTCCAGATCTTC
CCAGCCAAACTGACAAGAAATGCAGTTAAGGATCCCTCGAGCGGCCGCTACGTAAATTCCGCCCCCCCCC
CTAACGTTACTGGCCGAAGCCGCTTGGAATAAGGCCGGTGTGCGTTTGTCTATATGTTATTTTCCACCAT
ATTGCCGTCTTTTGGCAATGTGAGGGCCCGGAAACCTGGCCCTGTCTTCTTGACGAGCATTCCTAGGGGT
CTTTCCCCTCTCGCCAAAGGAATGCAAGGTCTGTTGAATGTCGTGAAGGAAGCAGTTCCTCTGGAAGCTT
CTTGAAGACAAACAACGTCTGTAGCGACCCTTTGCAGGCAGCGGAACCCCCCACCTGGCGACAGGTGCCT
CTGCGGCCAAAAGCCACGTGTATAAGATACACCTGCAAAGGCGGCACAACCCCAGTGCCACGTTGTGAGT
TGGATAGTTGTGGAAAGAGTCAAATGGCTCTCCTCAAGCGTATTCAACAAGGGGCTGAAGGATGCCCAGA
AGGTACCCCATTGTATGGGATCTGATCTGGGGCCTCGGTGCACATGCTTTACATGTGTTTAGTCGAGGTT
AAAAAAACGTCTAGGCCCCCCGAACCACGGGGACGTGGTTTTCCTTTGAAAAACACGATGATAATATGGC
CACAACCATGACCGAGTACAAGCCCACGGTGCGCCTCGCCACCCGCGACGACGTCCCCCGGGCCGTACGC
ACCCTCGCCGCCGCGTTCGCCGACTACCCCGCCACGCGCCACACCGTCGACCCGGACCGCCACATCGAGC
GGGTCACCGAGCTGCAAGAACTCTTCCTCACGCGCGTCGGGCTCGACATCGGCAAGGTGTGGGTCGCGGA
CGACGGCGCCGCGGTGGCGGTCTGGACCACGCCGGAGAGCGTCGAAGCGGGGGCGGTGTTCGCCGAGATC
GGCCCGCGCATGGCCGAGTTGAGCGGTTCCCGGCTGGCCGCGCAGCAACAGATGGAAGGCCTCCTGGCGC
CGCACCGGCCCAAGGAGCCCGCGTGGTTCCTGGCCACCGTCGGCGTCTCGCCCGACCACCAGGGCAAGGG
TCTGGGCAGCGCCGTCGTGCTCCCCGGAGTGGAGGCGGCCGAGCGCGCCGGGGTGCCCGCCTTCCTGGAG
ACCTCCGCGCCCCGCAACCTCCCCTTCTACGAGCGGCTCGGCTTCACCGTCACCGCCGACGTCGAGGTGC
CCGAAGGACCGCGCACCTGGTGCATGACCCGCAAGCCCGGTGCCTGACGCCCGCCCCACGACCCGCAGCG
CCCGACCGAAAGGAGCGCACGACCCCATGGCTCGACGATAAAATAAAAGATTTTATTTAGTCTCCAGAAA
AAGGGGGGAATGAAAGACCCCACCTGTAGGTTTGGCAAGCTAGCTTAAGTAACGCCATTTTGCAAGGCAT
GGAAAAATACATAACTGAGAATAGAGAAGTTCAGATCAAGGTCAGGAACAGATGGAACAGCTGAATATGG
GCCAAACAGGATATCTGTGGTAAGCAGTTCCTGCCCCGGCTCAGGGCCAAGAACAGATGGAACAGCTGAA
TATGGGCCAAACAGGATATCTGTGGTAAGCAGTTCCTGCCCCGGCTCAGGGCCAAGAACAGATGGTCCCC
AGATGCGGTCCAGCCCTCAGCAGTTTCTAGAGAACCATCAGATGTTTCCAGGGTGCCCCAAGGACCTGAA
ATGACCCTGTGCCTTATTTGAACTAACCAATCAGTTCGCTTCTCGCTTCTGTTCGCGCGCTTCTGCTCCC
CGAGCTCAATAAAAGAGCCCACAACCCCTCACTCGGGGCGCCAGTCCTCCGATTGACTGAGTCGCCCGGG
TACCCGTGTATCCAATAAACCCTCTTGCAGTTGCATCCGACTTGTGGTCTCGCTGTTCCTTGGGAGGGTC
TCCTCTGAGTGATTGACTACCCGTCAGCGGGGGTCTTTCACATGCAGCATGTATCAAAATTAATTTGGTT
TTTTTTCTTAAGTATTTACATTAAATGGCCATAGTTGCATTAATGAATCGGCCAACGCGCGGGGAGAGGC
GGTTTGCGTATTGGGCGCTCTTCCGCTTCCTCGCTCACTGACTCGCTGCGCTCGGTCGTTCGGCTGCGGC
GAGCGGTATCAGCTCACTCAAAGGCGGTAATACGGTTATCCACAGAATCAGGGGATAACGCAGGAAAGAA
CATGTGAGCAAAAGGCCAGCAAAAGGCCAGGAACCGTAAAAAGGCCGCGTTGCTGGCGTTTTTCCATAGG
CTCCGCCCCCCTGACGAGCATCACAAAAATCGACGCTCAAGTCAGAGGTGGCGAAACCCGACAGGACTAT
AAAGATACCAGGCGTTTCCCCCTGGAAGCTCCCTCGTGCGCTCTCCTGTTCCGACCCTGCCGCTTACCGG
ATACCTGTCCGCCTTTCTCCCTTCGGGAAGCGTGGCGCTTTCTCATAGCTCACGCTGTAGGTATCTCAGT
TCGGTGTAGGTCGTTCGCTCCAAGCTGGGCTGTGTGCACGAACCCCCCGTTCAGCCCGACCGCTGCGCCT
TATCCGGTAACTATCGTCTTGAGTCCAACCCGGTAAGACACGACTTATCGCCACTGGCAGCAGCCACTGG
TAACAGGATTAGCAGAGCGAGGTATGTAGGCGGTGCTACAGAGTTCTTGAAGTGGTGGCCTAACTACGGC
TACACTAGAAGAACAGTATTTGGTATCTGCGCTCTGCTGAAGCCAGTTACCTTCGGAAAAAGAGTTGGTA
GCTCTTGATCCGGCAAACAAACCACCGCTGGTAGCGGTGGTTTTTTTGTTTGCAAGCAGCAGATTACGCG
CAGAAAAAAAGGATCTCAAGAAGATCCTTTGATCTTTTCTACGGGGTCTGACGCTCAGTGGAACGAAAAC
TCACGTTAAGGGATTTTGGTCATGAGATTATCAAAAAGGATCTTCACCTAGATCCTTTTGCGGCCGGCCG
CAAATCAATCTAAAGTATATATGAGTAAACTTGGTCTGACAGTTACCAATGCTTAATCAGTGAGGCACCT
ATCTCAGCGATCTGTCTATTTCGTTCATCCATAGTTGCCTGACTCCCCGTCGTGTAGATAACTACGATAC
GGGAGGGCTTACCATCTGGCCCCAGTGCTGCAATGATACCGCGAGACCCACGCTCACCGGCTCCAGATTT
ATCAGCAATAAACCAGCCAGCCGGAAGGGCCGAGCGCAGAAGTGGTCCTGCAACTTTATCCGCCTCCATC
CAGTCTATTAATTGTTGCCGGGAAGCTAGAGTAAGTAGTTCGCCAGTTAATAGTTTGCGCAACGTTGTTG
CCATTGCTACAGGCATCGTGGTGTCACGCTCGTCGTTTGGTATGGCTTCATTCAGCTCCGGTTCCCAACG
ATCAAGGCGAGTTACATGATCCCCCATGTTGTGCAAAAAAGCGGTTAGCTCCTTCGGTCCTCCGATCGTT
GTCAGAAGTAAGTTGGCCGCAGTGTTATCACTCATGGTTATGGCAGCACTGCATAATTCTCTTACTGTCA
TGCCATCCGTAAGATGCTTTTCTGTGACTGGTGAGTACTCAACCAAGTCATTCTGAGAATAGTGTATGCG
GCGACCGAGTTGCTCTTGCCCGGCGTCAACACGGGATAATACCGCGCCACATAGCAGAACTTTAAAAGTG
CTCATCATTGGAAAACGTTCTTCGGGGCGAAAACTCTCAAGGATCTTACCGCTGTTGAGATCCAGTTCGA
TGTAACCCACTCGTGCACCCAACTGATCTTCAGCATCTTTTACTTTCACCAGCGTTTCTGGGTGAGCAAA
AACAGGAAGGCAAAATGCCGCAAAAAAGGGAATAAGGGCGACACGGAAATGTTGAATACTCATACTCTTC
CTTTTTCAATATTATTGAAGCATTTATCAGGGTTATTGTCTCATGAGCGGATACATATTTGAATGTATTT
AGAAAAATAAACAAATAGGGGTTCCGCGCACATTTCCCCGAAAAGTGCCACCTGACGTCTAAGAAACCAT
TATTATCATGACATTAACCTATAAAAATAGGCGTATCACGAGGCCCTTTCGTCTTCACTCGAGGAGCTTG
GCCCATTGCATACGTTGTATCCATATCATAATATGTACATTTATATTGGCTCATGTCCAACATTACCGCC
ATGTTGACATTGATTATTGACTAGTTATTAATAGTAATCAATTACGGGGTCATTAGTTCATAGCCCATAT
ATGGAGTTCCGCGTTACATAACTTACGGTAAATGGCCCGCCTGGCTGACCGCCCAACGACCCCCGCCCAT
TGACGTCAATAATGACGTATGTTCCCATAGTAACGCCAATAGGGACTTTCCATTGACGTCAATGGGTGGA
GTATTTACGGTAAACTGCCCACTTGGCAGTACATCAAGTGTATCATATGCCAAGTACGCCCCCTATTGAC
GTCAATGACGGTAAATGGCCCGCCTGGCATTATGCCCAGTACATGACCTTATGGGACTTTCCTACTTGGC
AGTACATCTACGTATTAGTCATCGCTATTACCATGCTAGAGAACCATCAGATGTTTCCAGGGTGCCCCAA
GGACCTGAAATGACCCTGTGCCTTATTTGAACTAACCAATCAGTTCGCTTCTCGCTTCTGTTCGCGCGCT
TCTGCTCCCCGAGCTCAATAAAAGAGCCCACAACCCCTCACTCGGCGCGCCAGTCCTCCGATTGACTGAG
TCGCCCGGGTACCCGTGTATCCAATAAACCCTCTTGCAGTTGCATCCGACTTGTGGTCTCGCTGTTCCTT
GGGAGGGTCTCCTCTGAGTGATTGACTACCCGTCAGCGGGGGTCTTTCATTTGGGGGCTCGTCCGGGATC
GGGAGACCCCTGCCCAGGGACCACCGACCCACCACC
Features (pLannotate 1.2.2; 15 found; start..end, strand, type, name):
      8..365     +  misc_feature   MMLV Ψ: packaging signal of Moloney murine leukemia virus (MMLV)
    430..846     +  CDS            gag (truncated): truncated Moloney murine leukemia virus (MMLV) gag gene lacking the start codon
    856..1230    +  misc_feature   pol region: Moloney murine leukemia virus (MMLV) pol region containing the splice acceptor site
   1262..1981    +  CDS            CFP: cyan variant of GFP mammalian codon-optimized
   2045..2266    +  CDS            STX17 (fragment): STX17_HUMAN - Experimental evidence at protein level: Swiss-Prot protein existence level 1. SNAREs, soluble N-ethylmaleimide-sensitive factor-attachment protein receptors, are essential proteins for fusion of cellular membranes. SNAREs localized on opposing membranes assemble to form a trans-SNARE complex, an extended, parallel four alpha-helical bundle that drives membrane fusion (PubMed:23217709, PubMed:25686604, PubMed:28306502). STX17 is a SNARE of the autophagosome involved in autophagy through the direct control of autophagosome membrane fusion with the lysosome membrane (PubMed:23217709
   2402..2864    +  misc_feature   IRES: internal ribosome entry site (IRES) of the encephalomyocarditis virus (EMCV)
   2878..3477    +  CDS            PuroR: puromycin N-acetyltransferase; pac from Streptomyces alboniger; confers resistance to puromycin
   3579..3700    +  LTR            3' LTR (ΔU3) (fragment): self-inactivating 3' long terminal repeat (LTR) from Moloney murine leukemia virus
   3701..4170    +  LTR            LTR: long terminal repeat from Moloney murine leukemia virus
   4236..4288    -  CDS            lacI (fragment): lac repressor; lacI; The lac repressor binds to the lac operator to inhibit transcription in E. coli. This inhibition can be relieved by adding lactose or isopropyl-β-D-thiogalactopyranoside (IPTG).
   4471..5059    -  rep_origin     ori: high-copy-number ColE1/pMB1/pBR322/pUC origin of replication
   5223..6083    -  CDS            AmpR: β-lactamase; bla; confers resistance to ampicillin, carbenicillin, and related antibiotics
   6084..6188    -  promoter       AmpR promoter: bla
   6376..6755    +  enhancer       CMV enhancer: human cytomegalovirus immediate early enhancer
   6756..7051    +  LTR            3' LTR (ΔU3) (fragment): self-inactivating 3' long terminal repeat (LTR) from Moloney murine leukemia virus
