[The description below was written by a language model from this plasmid's Addgene catalogue record and pLannotate feature annotations shown in this document.]
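Description:
pMRXIP SECFP-Stx17TM is a Moloney murine leukemia virus-based retroviral expression vector built on the pMX-derived pMRXIP SECFP-Ci2 backbone, intended for delivering a fluorescently tagged membrane anchor into mammalian cells. In bacteria it is maintained as a high-copy plasmid through a ColE1/pUC-type origin and selected with ampicillin via the β-lactamase gene and its own promoter. The catalogue gives a total size of about 6.8 kb, whereas the sequenced record behind the feature table is about 7.1 kb, so the two figures differ slightly.

The viral portion begins with a CMV enhancer joined to an LTR fragment, an arrangement typically used to drive strong genomic RNA transcription in packaging cells. This is followed by the MMLV Ψ packaging signal, a truncated gag lacking its start codon, and a pol region carrying the splice acceptor. Downstream lies a cyan GFP variant (SECFP) fused at the N-terminus of a 222 bp fragment of human syntaxin 17 encoding its transmembrane domains, cloned between EcoRI and BamHI sites. An EMCV IRES then allows translation of puromycin N-acetyltransferase from the same transcript, so puromycin selection enriches for cells expressing the fusion. The cassette ends with the 3′ MMLV LTR. The record names no separate internal promoter, so expression in transduced cells presumably comes from the LTR.

STX17 is an autophagosomal SNARE that controls fusion of autophagosomes with lysosomes. According to the record, this construct expresses only its transmembrane domains tagged with SECFP. That makes it suited to generating stable cell lines for imaging how this region localises within cells, for example as a marker in autophagy studies.
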