Addgene plasmid #86777: pMRXIP SECFP-Stx17TM
Purpose: Expresses transmembrane domains of syntaxin17 tagged with SECFP in mammalian cells
Depositing lab: Noboru Mizushima. Depositing organization: University of Tokyo, Graduate School of Medicine. Publication: The hairpin-type tail-anchored SNARE syntaxin 17 targets to autophagosomes for fusion with endosomes/lysosomes. Itakura E, Kishi-Itakura C, Mizushima N. Cell. 2012 Dec 7;151(6):1256-69. doi: 10.1016/j.cell.2012.11.001. PubMed 23217709.
Backbone
  Vector backbone: pMRXIP SECFP-Ci2
  Backbone manufacturer: Dr.Shoji Yamaoka of Tokyo Medical and Dental University
  Backbone size w/o insert (bp): 6600
  Total vector size (bp): 6822
  Vector type: Retroviral
  Selectable markers: Puromycin
Growth in bacteria
  Bacterial resistance: Ampicillin, 100 μg/mL
  Growth temperature: 37°C
  Growth strain: NEB Stable
  Copy number: High Copy
Gene/Insert
  Gene/Insert name: transmembrane domains of human Syntaxin 17
  Species: H. sapiens (human)
  Insert size (bp): 222
  GenBank ID: NM_017919.2
  Entrez Gene: STX17
  Tag / fusion protein: SECFP (N terminal on insert)
  Cloning method: Restriction Enzyme; 5′ cloning site EcoRI (not destroyed); 3′ cloning site BamHI (not destroyed)
  Sequencing primers: 5′ CGACCACTACCAGCAGAACA; 3′ AAAAGACGGCAATATGGTGG
Resource information
  A portion of this plasmid was derived from a plasmid made by: It has the pMX backbone
Terms and licenses: Academic/Nonprofit Terms; Industry Terms: Not Available to Industry
How to cite: pMRXIP SECFP-Stx17TM was a gift from Noboru Mizushima (Addgene plasmid # 86777 ; http://n2t.net/addgene:86777 ; RRID:Addgene_86777)
