>Addgene plasmid #86777 | pMRXIP SECFP-Stx17TM | depositor partial sequence | sequence record 169164 | forward primer, gggaattcGCTGGCAGCTCTGCCTG; reverse primer, accggatccTTAACTGCATTTCTTGTCAGTTTG
GCTGGCAGCTCTGCCTGTGGCAGGTGCACTCATCGGGGGAATGGTAGGGGGTCCTATTGGCCTCCTTGCA
GGCTTCAAAGTGGCAGGAATTGCAGCTGCACTTGGTGGTGGGGTGTTGGGCTTCACAGGTGGAAAATTGA
TACAAAGAAAGAAACAGAAAATGATGGAGAAGCTCACTTCCAGCTGTCCAGATCTTCCCAGCCAAACTGA
CAAGAAATGCAGTTAA
